>Addgene plasmid #215082 | p21(dPCNA)-mCerulean-NeoR | addgene full sequence | sequence record 429310 | Addgene NGS Result
TAGTTATTAATAGTAATCAATTACGGGGTCATTAGTTCATAGCCCATATATGGAGTTCCGCGTTACATAA
CTTACGGTAAATGGCCCGCCTGGCTGACCGCCCAACGACCCCCGCCCATTGACGTCAATAATGACGTATG
TTCCCATAGTAACGCCAATAGGGACTTTCCATTGACGTCAATGGGTGGAGTATTTACGGTAAACTGCCCA
CTTGGCAGTACATCAAGTGTATCATATGCCAAGTACGCCCCCTATTGACGTCAATGACGGTAAATGGCCC
GCCTGGCATTATGCCCAGTACATGACCTTATGGGACTTTCCTACTTGGCAGTACATCTACGTATTAGTCA
TCGCTATTACCATGGTGATGCGGTTTTGGCAGTACATCAATGGGCGTGGATAGCGGTTTGACTCACGGGG
ATTTCCAAGTCTCCACCCCATTGACGTCAATGGGAGTTTGTTTTGGCACCAAAATCAACGGGACTTTCCA
AAATGTCGTAACAACTCCGCCCCATTGACGCAAATGGGCGGTAGGCGTGTACGGTGGGAGGTCTATATAA
GCAGAGCTGGTTTAGTGAACCGTCAGATCCGCTAGCCGCCACCATGTCAGAACCGGCTGGGGATGTCCGT
CAGAACCCATGCGGCAGCAAGGCCTGCCGCCGCCTCTTCGGCCCAGTGGACAGCGAGCAGCTGAGCCGCG
ACTGTGATGCGCTAATGGCGGGCTGCATCCAGGAGGCCCGTGAGCGATGGAACTTCGACTTTGTCACCGA
GACACCACTGGAGGGTGACTTCGCCTGGGAGCGTGTGCGGGGCCTTGGCCTGCCCAAGCTCTACCTTCCC
ACGGGGCCCCGGCGAGGCCGGGATGAGTTGGGAGGAGGCAGGCGGCCTGGCACCTCACCTGCTCTGCTGC
AGGGGACAGCAGAGGAAGACCATGTGGACCTGTCACTGTCTTGTACCCTTGTGCCTCGCTCAGGGGAGCA
GGCTGAAGGGTCCCCAGGTGGACCTGGAGACTCTCAGGGTCGAAAACGGCGGCAGACCAGCGCGACAGCT
GCCTACCACTCCAAACGCCGGCTGATCTTCTCCAAGAGGAAGCCCGGAGGACCGGTCGCCACCATGGTGA
GCAAGGGCGAGGAGCTGTTCACCGGGGTGGTGCCCATCCTGGTCGAGCTGGACGGCGACGTAAACGGCCA
CAAGTTCAGCGTGTCCGGCGAGGGCGAGGGCGATGCCACCTACGGCAAGCTGACCCTGAAGTTCATCTGC
ACCACCGGCAAGCTGCCCGTGCCCTGGCCCACCCTCGTGACCACCCTGACCTGGGGCGTGCAGTGCTTCG
CCCGCTACCCCGACCACATGAAGCAGCACGACTTCTTCAAGTCCGCCATGCCCGAAGGCTACGTCCAGGA
GCGCACCATCTTCTTCAAGGACGACGGCAACTACAAGACCCGCGCCGAGGTGAAGTTCGAGGGCGACACC
CTGGTGAACCGCATCGAGCTGAAGGGCATCGACTTCAAGGAGGACGGCAACATCCTGGGGCACAAGCTGG
AGTACAACGCCATCAGCGACAACGTCTATATCACCGCCGACAAGCAGAAGAACGGCATCAAGGCCAACTT
CAAGATCCGCCACAACATCGAGGACGGCAGCGTGCAGCTCGCCGACCACTACCAGCAGAACACCCCCATC
GGCGACGGCCCCGTGCTGCTGCCCGACAACCACTACCTGAGCACCCAGTCCAAGCTGAGCAAAGACCCCA
ACGAGAAGCGCGATCACATGGTCCTGCTGGAGTTCGTGACCGCCGCCGGGATCACTCTCGGCATGGACGA
GCTGTACAAGTCCGGACTCAGATCTCGAGCTCAAGCTTCGAATTCTGCAGTCGACGGTACCGCGGGCCCG
GGATCCACCGGATCTAGATAACTGATCATAATCAGCCATACCACATTTGTAGAGGTTTTACTTGCTTTAA
AAAACCTCCCACACCTCCCCCTGAACCTGAAACATAAAATGAATGCAATTGTTGTTGTTAACTTGTTTAT
TGCAGCTTATAATGGTTACAAATAAAGCAATAGCATCACAAATTTCACAAATAAAGCATTTTTTTCACTG
CATTCTAGTTGTGGTTTGTCCAAACTCATCAATGTATCTTAAGGCGTAAATTGTAAGCGTTAATATTTTG
TTAAAATTCGCGTTAAATTTTTGTTAAATCAGCTCATTTTTTAACCAATAGGCCGAAATCGGCAAAATCC
CTTATAAATCAAAAGAATAGACCGAGATAGGGT
[37 nt withheld, positions 2274-2310]
AAAGAACGTGGACTCCAACGTCAAAGG
[49 nt withheld, positions 2338-2386]
T
[91 nt withheld, positions 2388-2478]
G
[124 nt withheld, positions 2480-2603]
CAGGTGGCACTTTTCGGGGAAATGTGCGCGGAACCCCTATTTGTTTATTTTTCTAAATACATTCAAATAT
GTATCCGCTCATGAGACAATAACCCTGATAAATGCTTCAATAATATTGAAAAAGGAAGAGTCCTGAGGCG
GAAAGAACCAGCTGTGGAATGTGTGTCAGTTAGGGTGTGGAAAGTCCCCAGGCTCCCCAGCAGGCAGAAG
TATGCAAAGCATGCATCTCAATTAGTCAGCAACCAGGTGTGGAAAGTCCCCAGGCTCCCCAGCAGGCAGA
AGTATGCAAAGCATGCATCTCAATTAGTCAGCAACCATAGTCCCGCCCCTAACTCCGCCCATCCCGCCCC
TAACTCCGCCCAGTTCCGCCCATTCTCCGCCCCATGGCTGACTAATTTTTTTTATTTATGCAGAGGCCGA
GGCCGCCTCGGCCTCTGAGCTATTCCAGAAGTAGTGAGGAGGCTTTTTTGGAGGCCTAGGCTTTTGCAAA
GATCGATCAAGAGACAGGATGAGGATCGTTTCGCATGATTGAACAAGATGGATTGCACGCAGGTTCTCCG
GCCGCTTGGGTGGAGAGGCTATTCGGCTATGACTGGGCACAACAGACAATCGGCTGCTCTGATGCCGCCG
TGTTCCGGCTGTCAGCGCAGGGGCGCCCGGTTCTTTTTGTCAAGACCGACCTGTCCGGTGCCCTGAATGA
ACTGCAAGACGAGGCAGCGCGGCTATCGTGGCTGGCCACGACGGGCGTTCCTTGCGCAGCTGTGCTCGAC
GTTGTCACTGAAGCGGGAAGGGACTGGCTGCTATTGGGCGAAGTGCCGGGGCAGGATCTCCTGTCATCTC
ACCTTGCTCCTGCCGAGAAAGTATCCATCATGGCTGATGCAATGCGGCGGCTGCATACGCTTGATCCGGC
TACCTGCCCATTCGACCACCAAGCGAAACATCGCATCGAGCGAGCACGTACTCGGATGGAAGCCGGTCTT
GTCGATCAGGATGATCTGGACGAAGAGCATCAGGGGCTCGCGCCAGCCGAACTGTTCGCCAGGCTCAAGG
CGAGCATGCCCGACGGCGAGGATCTCGTCGTGACCCATGGCGATGCCTGCTTGCCGAATATCATGGTGGA
AAATGGCCGCTTTTCTGGATTCATCGACTGTGGCCGGCTGGGTGTGGCGGACCGCTATCAGGACATAGCG
TTGGCTACCCGTGATATTGCTGAAGAGCTTGGCGGCGAATGGGCTGACCGCTTCCTCGTGCTTTACGGTA
TCGCCGCTCCCGATTCGCAGCGCATCGCCTTCTATCGCCTTCTTGACGAGTTCTTCTGAGCGGGACTCTG
GGGTTCGAAATGACCGACCAAGCGACGCCCAACCTGCCATCACGAGATTTCGATTCCACCGCCGCCTTCT
ATGAAAGGTTGGGCTTCGGAATCGTTTTCCGGGACGCCGGCTGGATGATCCTCCAGCGCGGGGATCTCAT
GCTGGAGTTCTTCGCCCACCCTAGGGGGAGGCTAACTGAAACACGGAAGGAGACAATACCGGAAGGAACC
CGCGCTATGACGGCAATAAAAAGACAGAATAAAACGCACGGTGTTGGGTCGTTTGTTCATAAACGCGGGG
TTCGGTCCCAGGGCTGGCACTCTGTCGATACCCCACCGAGACCCCATTGGGGCCAATACGCCCGCGTTTC
TTCCTTTTCCCCACCCCACCCCCCAAGTTCGGGTGAAGGCCCAGGGCTCGCAGCCAACGTCGGGGCGGCA
GGCCCTGCCATAGCCTCAGGTTACTCATATATACTTTAGATTGATTTAAAACTTCATTTTTAATTTAAAA
GGATCTAGGTGAAGATCCTTTTTGATAATCTCATGACCAAAATCCCTTAACGTGAGTTTTCGTTCCACTG
AGCGTCAGACCCCGTAGAAAAGATCAAAGGATCTTCTTGAGATCCTTTTTTTCTGCGCGTAATCTGCTGC
TTGCAAACAAAAAAACCACCGCTACCAGCGGTGGTTTGTTTGCCGGATCAAGAGCTACCAACTCTTTTTC
CGAAGGTAACTGGCTTCAGCAGAGCGCAGATACCAAATACTGTTCTTCTAGTGTAGCCGTAGTTAGGCCA
CCACTTCAAGAACTCTGTAGCACCGCCTACATACCTCGCTCTGCTAATCCTGTTACCAGTGGCTGCTGCC
AGTGGCGATAAGTCGTGTCTTACCGGGTTGGACTCAAGACGATAGTTACCGGATAAGGCGCAGCGGTCGG
GCTGAACGGGGGGTTCGTGCACACAGCCCAGCTTGGAGCGAACGACCTACACCGAACTGAGATACCTACA
GCGTGAGCTATGAGAAAGCGCCACGCTTCCCGAAGGGAGAAAGGCGGACAGGTATCCGGTAAGCGGCAGG
GTCGGAACAGGAGAGCGCACGAGGGAGCTTCCAGGGGGAAACGCCTGGTATCTTTATAGTCCTGTCGGGT
TTCGCCACCTCTGACTTGAGCGTCGATTTTTGTGATGCTCGTCAGGGGGGCGGAGCCTATGGAAAAACGC
CAGCAACGCGGCCTTTTTACGGTTCCTGGCCTTTTGCTGGCCTTTTGCTCACATGTTCTTTCCTGCGTTA
TCCCCTGATTCTGTGGATAACCGTATTACCGCCATGCAT
Features (pLannotate 1.2.2; 15 found; start..end, strand, type, name):
     61..364     +  enhancer       CMV enhancer: human cytomegalovirus immediate early enhancer
    365..568     +  promoter       CMV promoter: human cytomegalovirus (CMV) immediate early promoter
    604..1095    +  CDS            p21: human cyclin-dependent kinase inhibitor 1A; Homo sapiens CDKN1A; mediates p53-dependent arrest in the G1 phase of the cell cycle
   1114..1830    +  CDS            mCerulean: mCerulean is a basic (constitutively fluorescent) cyan fluorescent protein published in 2005, derived from Aequorea victoria. It is reported to be a very rapidly-maturing monomer.
   1831..1896    +  misc_feature   MCS: multiple cloning site
   1913..1997    +  CDS            large T antigen (fragment): large T antigen from SV40 (simian virus 40)
   2020..2141    +  polyA_signal   SV40 poly(A) signal: SV40 polyadenylation signal
   2175..2603    -  rep_origin     f1 ori (sequence partly withheld): f1 bacteriophage origin of replication; arrow indicates direction of (+) strand synthesis
   2630..2734    +  promoter       AmpR promoter: bla
   2736..3093    +  promoter       SV40 promoter: SV40 enhancer and early promoter
   3128..3922    +  CDS            NeoR/KanR: aminoglycoside phosphotransferase from Tn5; aph(3')-II (or nptII); confers resistance to neomycin, kanamycin, and G418 (Geneticin®)
   3943..4095    +  CDS            ble (fragment): BLE_KLEPN - Experimental evidence at protein level: Swiss-Prot protein existence level 1. Binding protein with a strong affinity to the bleomycin family of antibiotics. Binds to CL990; an antimitotic-antibiotic compound. From Klebsiella pneumoniae.
   4154..4201    +  polyA_signal   HSV TK poly(A) signal: herpes simplex virus thymidine kinase polyadenylation signal (Cole and Stacy, 1985)
   4292..4308    -  polyA_signal   bGH poly(A) signal (fragment): bovine growth hormone polyadenylation signal
   4530..5118    +  rep_origin     ori: high-copy-number ColE1/pMB1/pBR322/pUC origin of replication
