[The description below was written by a language model from this plasmid's Addgene catalogue record and pLannotate feature annotations shown in this document.]
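Description:
p21(dPCNA)-mCerulean-NeoR is a 5.2 kb mammalian expression plasmid built on the mCerulean-N1 backbone. It drives constitutive expression of human p21 (CDKN1A, also known as CIP1/WAF1) fused at its C terminus to the cyan fluorescent protein mCerulean. Transcription comes from the human cytomegalovirus immediate-early enhancer and promoter. The p21 coding sequence lies directly upstream of mCerulean, separated by a short linker region, and the transcript is terminated by an SV40 polyadenylation signal. The "dPCNA" designation refers to three alanine substitutions, M147A, D149A and F150A. These residues fall in the C-terminal PCNA-interacting motif of p21, so the name implies a variant impaired in PCNA binding. The CDK-inhibitory part of the protein carries no recorded changes.

The plasmid is maintained at high copy in E. coli through a ColE1/pUC-type origin and also carries an f1 phage origin. A single Tn5 aminoglycoside phosphotransferase gene (NeoR/KanR) provides selection in both hosts. A bacterial bla-type promoter expresses it for kanamycin resistance in E. coli, and the adjacent SV40 enhancer/early promoter, paired with the HSV TK polyadenylation signal, expresses it in mammalian cells for G418 selection of stable lines. The short large T antigen, ble and bGH poly(A) fragments in the annotation appear to be backbone remnants rather than functional elements.

The stated purpose is simply expression of the fusion in mammalian cells. The fluorescent tag allows the mutant's level and localisation to be followed in live or fixed cells. The associated work concerns D-type cyclins and DNA mismatch repair, a context in which a PCNA-binding-deficient p21 would help separate PCNA-dependent effects of p21 from its other functions. The cloning method is not recorded.
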