Addgene plasmid #215082: p21(dPCNA)-mCerulean-NeoR
Purpose: Expressesp21(dPCNA)-mCerulean in mammalian cells.
Depositing lab: Michele Pagano. Depositing organization: NYU Grossman School of Medicine. Publication: CDK-independent role of D-type cyclins in regulating DNA mismatch repair. Rona G, Miwatani-Minter B, Zhang Q, Goldberg HV, Kerzhnerman MA, Howard JB, Simoneschi D, Lane E, Hobbs JW, Sassani E, Wang AA, Keegan S, Laverty DJ, Piett CG, Pongor LS, Xu ML, Andrade J, Thomas A, Sicinski P, Askenazi M, Ueberheide B, Fenyo D, Nagel ZD, Pagano M. Mol Cell. 2024 Feb 29:S1097-2765(24)00129-1. doi: 10.1016/j.molcel.2024.02.010. PubMed 38458201.
Backbone
  Vector backbone: mCerulean-N1 (Plasmid #54742)
  Vector type: Mammalian Expression
  Selectable markers: Neomycin (select with G418)
Growth in bacteria
  Bacterial resistance: Kanamycin, 50 μg/mL
  Growth temperature: 37°C
  Growth strain: DH5alpha
  Copy number: High Copy
Gene/Insert
  Gene/Insert name: CDKN1A (alt names: CIP1; p21; WAF1)
  Species: H. sapiens (human)
  Mutation: p21(dPCNA) denotes mutations M147A, D149A, F150A.
  Entrez Gene: CDKN1A (a.k.a. CAP20, CDKN1, CIP1, MDA-6, P21, SDI1, WAF1, p21CIP1)
  Promoter: CMV
  Tag / fusion protein: mCerulean (C terminal on insert)
  Cloning method: Unknown
  Sequencing primers: 5′ pBABE 5'; 3′ pBABE 3'
Terms and licenses: Academic/Nonprofit Terms; Industry Terms: Not Available to Industry
How to cite: p21(dPCNA)-mCerulean-NeoR was a gift from Michele Pagano (Addgene plasmid # 215082 ; http://n2t.net/addgene:215082 ; RRID:Addgene_215082)
